Addgene plasmid #210249: pUdO4t
Purpose: (Empty Backbone) low-copy plasmid for bacterial expression
Depositing lab: François-Xavier Campbell-Valois. Depositing organization: University of Ottawa. Publication: pUdOs: Concise Plasmids for Bacterial and Mammalian Cells. Manigat FO, Connell LB, Stewart BN, LePabic AR, Tessier CJG, Emlaw JR, Calvert ND, Rossl A, Shuhendler AJ, daCosta CJB, Campbell-Valois FX. ACS Synth Biol. 2024 Jan 18. doi: 10.1021/acssynbio.3c00408. PubMed 38235654.
Backbone
  Vector backbone: pUdO4t
  Backbone manufacturer: Host-Microbe Interactions lab
  Backbone size (bp): 2221
  Vector type: Bacterial Expression
Growth in bacteria
  Bacterial resistance: Trimethoprim, 50 μg/mL
  Growth temperature: 37°C
  Growth strain: DH5alpha
  Copy number: Low Copy
Gene/Insert
  Cloning method: Gibson Cloning
Terms and licenses: Academic/Nonprofit Terms; Industry Terms: Not Available to Industry
How to cite: pUdO4t was a gift from François-Xavier Campbell-Valois (Addgene plasmid # 210249 ; http://n2t.net/addgene:210249 ; RRID:Addgene_210249)
