[The description below was written by a language model from this plasmid's Addgene catalogue record and pLannotate feature annotations shown in this document.]
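Description:
pUdO4t is a very compact empty backbone of about 2.2 kb intended for bacterial expression, belonging to the pUdO series of concise plasmids. It is catalogued as a low-copy vector and carries no insert; genes of interest are meant to be introduced by Gibson assembly. The sequenced record covers the whole plasmid, and nearly all of it is taken up by replication and selection functions.

Replication depends on the pBBR1 system from Bordetella bronchiseptica: the pBBR1 oriV is followed directly by the coding sequence for the pBBR1 Rep protein, which the origin requires in order to fire. This replicon is known for its broad host range, so the plasmid may be maintainable in Gram-negative species other than E. coli, although the record itself only lists propagation in a standard E. coli cloning strain. Selection is by trimethoprim, conferred by a small plasmid-derived dihydrofolate reductase gene (the dhfrIIb type from R388) that is insensitive to the drug and is driven by the synthetic constitutive EM7 bacterial promoter.

The remaining annotations are a very short lacZα fragment just upstream of the EM7 promoter and a T3 phage promoter on the reverse strand at the end of the sequence. These are probably remnants of a cloning region and could serve as priming or landmark sites, but the lacZα fragment is far too short for blue/white screening. No dedicated promoter, ribosome binding site or terminator for a cargo gene is annotated, so expression elements would apparently need to be supplied with the insert. The plasmid is suited to use as a minimal low-copy chassis whose uncommon marker allows it to be combined with other plasmids.
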