Features (pLannotate 1.2.2; 6 found; start..end, strand, type, name):
      1..772     +  rep_origin     pBBR1 oriV: replication origin of the broad-host-range plasmid pBBR1 from Bordetella bronchiseptica; requires the pBBR1 Rep protein for replication
    773..1435    +  CDS            pBBR1 Rep: replication protein for the broad-host-range plasmid pBBR1 from Bordetella bronchiseptica
   1775..1792    +  CDS            lacZα (fragment): LacZα fragment of β-galactosidase; lacZ fragment
   1795..1842    +  promoter       EM7 promoter: synthetic bacterial promoter&nbsp
   1861..2097    +  CDS            TpR: E. coli plasmid-associated dihydrofolate reductase; dhfrIIb from plasmid R388; confers resistance to trimethoprim
   2204..2222    -  promoter       T3 promoter: promoter for bacteriophage T3 RNA polymerase
>Addgene plasmid #210249 | pUdO4t | addgene full sequence | sequence record 428798 | Addgene NGS Result
GCGGCCACCGGCTGGCTCGCTTCGCTCGGCCCGTGGACAACCCTGCTGGACAAGCTGATGGACAGGCTGC
GCCTGCCCACGAGCTTGACCACAGGGATTGCCCACCGGCTACCCAGCCTTCGACCACATACCCACCGGCT
CCAACTGCGCGGCCTGCGGCCTTGCCCCATCAATTTTTTTAATTTTCTCTGGGGAAAAGCCTCCGGCCTG
CGGCCTGCGCGCTTCGCTTGCCGGTTGGACACCAAGTGGAAGGCGGGTCAAGGCTCGCGCAGCGACCGCG
CAGCGGCTTGGCCTTGACGCGCCTGGAACGACCCAAGCCTATGCGAGTGGGGGCAGTCGAAGGGCGAAGC
CCGCCCGCCTGCCCCCCGAGCCTCACGGCGGCGAGTGCGGGGGTTCCAAGGGGGCAGCGCCACCTTGGGC
AAGGCCGAAGGCCGCGCAGTCGATCAACAAGCCCCGGAGGGGCCACTTTTTGCCGGAGGGGGAGCCGCGC
CGAAGGCGTGGGGGAACCCCGCAGGGGTGCCCTTCTTTGGGCACCAAAGAACTAGATATAGGGCGAAATG
CGAAAGACTTAAAAATCAACAACTTAAAAAAGGGGGGTACGCAACAGCTCATTGCGGCACCCCCCGCAAT
AGCTCATTGCGTAGGTTAAAGAAAATCTGTAATTGACTGCCACTTTTACGCAACGCATAATTGTTGTCGC
GCTGCCGAAAAGTTGCAGCTGATTGCGCATGGTGCCGCAACCGTGCGGCACCCCTACCGCATGGAGATAA
GCATGGCCACGCAGTCCAGAGAAATCGGCATTCAAGCCAAGAACAAGCCCGGTCACTGGGTGCAAACGGA
ACGCAAAGCGCATGAGGCGTGGGCCGGGCTTATTGCGAGGAAACCCACGGCGGCAATGCTGCTGCATCAC
CTCGTGGCGCAGATGGGCCACCAGAACGCCGTGGTGGTCAGCCAGAAGACACTTTCCAAGCTCATCGGAC
GTTCTTTGCGGACGGTCCAATACGCAGTCAAGGACTTGGTGGCCGAGCGCTGGATCTCCGTCGTGAAGCT
CAACGGCCCCGGCACCGTGTCGGCCTACGTGGTCAATGACCGCGTGGCGTGGGGCCAGCCCCGCGACCAG
TTGCGCCTGTCGGTGTTCAGTGCCGCCGTGGTGGTTGATCACGACGACCAGGACGAATCGCTGTTGGGGC
ATGGCGACCTGCGCCGCATCCCGACCCTGTATCCGGGCGAGCAGCAACTACCGACCGGCCCCGGCGAGGA
GCCGCCCAGCCAGCCCGGCATTCCGGGCATGGAACCAGACCTGCCAGCCTTGACCGAAACGGAGGAATGG
GAACGACGCGGGCAGCAGCGCCTGCCGATGCCCGATGAGCCGTGTTTTCTGGACGATGGCGAGCCGTTGG
AGCCGCCGACACGGGTCACGCTGCCGCGCCGGTAGCAGGAAACAGCTATGACCATGCCCGGGTAAGTGAC
TAGCGGAAACACAGAAAAAAGCCCGCACCTGACAGTGCGGGCTTTTTTTTTCGACCAAAGGCTCCGAAGA
GCCGAGTGTCTTCGGTTCGAGACCGAATTCGCGAGCTCTCGCTAGCCAGTTTAAACAATTGCGGCCGCGT
ACTAGTCTATCGATTTGGATCCACCCTGCAGGAAGTCTAGACCGTCGACACGGTCTCTGAGAGAAGACAC
GTCGCTCTTCGACGTAAGTAACTGACTCGGTACCAAATTCCAGAAAAGAGGCCTCCCGAAAGGGGGGCCT
TTTTTCGTTTTGGTCCTAAGCTTAACTGGCCGTCGTTTTACACTGTTGACAATTAATCATCGGCATAGTA
TATCGGCATAGTATAATACGACAAGGTGAGGAACTAAACCATGGGTCAAAGTAGCGATGAAGCCAACGCT
CCCGTTGCAGGGCAGTTTGCGCTTCCCCTGAGTGCCACCTTTGGCTTAGGGGATCGCGTACGCAAGAAAT
CTGGTGCCGCTTGGCAGGGTCAAGTCGTCGGTTGGTATTGCACAAAACTCACTCCTGAAGGCTATGCGGT
CGAGTCCGAATCCCACCCAGGCTCAGTGCAAATTTATCCTGTGGCTGCACTTGAACGTGTGGCCTAATAA
TACGACTCATATAGGGTAACTAATTGAGGCGCGCCTACCACCGTCAAAAAAAACGGCGCTTTTTAGCGCC
GTTTTTATTTTTCAACCTTCCTAGGTAAGTGACCCTTTAGTGAGGGTTAATT
